Addgene plasmid #42290: pRK5-mWnt11
Depositing lab: Chris Garcia & Jeremy Nathans. Depositing organization: Johns Hopkins University and School of Medicine. Publication: Frizzled 2 and frizzled 7 function redundantly in convergent extension and closure of the ventricular septum and palate: evidence for a network of interacting genes. Yu H, Ye X, Guo N, Nathans J. Development. 2012 Dec 1;139(23):4383-94. doi: 10.1242/dev.083352. Epub 2012 Oct 24. PubMed 23095888.
Backbone
  Vector backbone: pRK5
  Vector type: Mammalian Expression
Growth in bacteria
  Bacterial resistance: Ampicillin, 100 μg/mL
  Growth temperature: 37°C
  Growth strain: DH5alpha
  Copy number: Unknown
Gene/Insert
  Gene/Insert name: Wnt 11
  Species: M. musculus (mouse)
  Entrez Gene: Wnt11
  Cloning method: Unknown
  Sequencing primers: 5′ SP6; 3′ SV40pA-R
Terms and licenses: Academic/Nonprofit Terms; Industry Terms: Not Available to Industry
How to cite: pRK5-mWnt11 was a gift from Chris Garcia & Jeremy Nathans (Addgene plasmid # 42290 ; http://n2t.net/addgene:42290 ; RRID:Addgene_42290)
