[The description below was written by a language model from this plasmid's Addgene catalogue record.]
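Description:
pRK5-mWnt11 is a mammalian expression plasmid carrying the mouse Wnt11 coding sequence in the pRK5 backbone. It is propagated in E. coli under ampicillin selection; the record lists the copy number as unknown and does not name the origin of replication. No mammalian selection marker is recorded, so the plasmid appears suited to transient transfection rather than selection of stable lines, although the record does not say this explicitly.

The insert encodes Wnt11, a secreted lipid-modified glycoprotein ligand of the Wnt family that signals through Frizzled receptors and is commonly associated with non-canonical (planar cell polarity and convergent extension) pathways. The catalogue fields do not state the promoter driving expression. pRK5 vectors generally use a CMV immediate-early promoter, and the listed sequencing primers imply that an SP6 promoter site lies upstream of the insert and an SV40 polyadenylation signal lies downstream, which fits that standard layout. No epitope tags, fusion partners, reporters or mutations are recorded, so the insert is presumably an untagged native Wnt11 open reading frame, though the record does not confirm this, and the cloning method is given as unknown. No feature table was supplied, so exact element positions and insert boundaries cannot be described.

The plasmid was deposited in connection with a study of redundant Frizzled 2 and Frizzled 7 function in convergent extension and in closure of the ventricular septum and palate in mouse. It is one of a set of Wnt ligand expression constructs of the kind typically used to produce a defined Wnt in cultured mammalian cells, for example to test ligand and receptor combinations in cell-based signalling assays.
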