>Addgene plasmid #42290 | pRK5-mWnt11 | addgene partial sequence | sequence record 61360 | SV40pA-R  5'-GAAATTTGTGATGCTATTGC-3'
TTGGGCCATGGCGGCCAAGCTCGGGCCCCCCCTCGAGGTCGACGGTATCGATAAGCTTTCACTTGCAGAC
GTAGCGCTCCACCGTGCGCTCACACCTGCGGCAGGTGACGTAGCAGCACCAGTGGTACTTGCAGTGACAT
CGCTCCACCACTCTGTCCGTGTAGGGGTTGTAGCCGCGCCCACAGCACATGAGGTCGCAGCTGTCACTGC
CGTTGGAAGTCTTGTTGCACTGCCTGTCTTGGGTCCCATGGGATCCCACCTTCTCATTCTTCATGCAGAA
GTCAGGGGAGCTCTGTAGATACACAAGTTCTGAGTCCTTCACAGGCCGGATATCCAGGTCCTTGGGCACC
AAGTGTTTGCGGGTGCCCATAGGCCGGTGTACCACCTTCGTGGCTGACAGGTAGCGGGTCTTGAGGTCAG
CAGCCACGTCCTGGAGCTCTTGCAGCCCCTTCCAACAGGTGCGGATGGAGCAGGAGCCAGACACCCCATG
GCATTTACACTTCGTTTCCAGGGAGGCACGTAGAGCCTGTCTCCCCACTTCACTGTTGTGTAGACGCATC
AGTTTATTGGCTTGGGATCCTGTTTTTTTCACCTTCATAGGAGCATCGGAAAACTTGGCCCCCATGAGGA
GCCCGTAGCTGAGGTTGTCCGCACATCCTCCCCAGCGGTTCCCGGGCCCGGGTGGCTCACCTGGGACGGG
GCCGCAGGAGCAGCCGGGCAGGTCGCCAGAGGTGCAGGCCCGGGCGATGGTGTGACTGATGGTGGCGGCC
GACAGGGCATACA
